>Addgene plasmid #216329 | pMetR | addgene full sequence | sequence record 456402 | Addgene NGS Result
AGATCAAAGGATCTTCTTGAGATCCTTTTTTTCTGCGCGTAATCTGCTGCTTGCAAACAAAAAAACCACC
GCTACCAGCGGTGGTTTGTTTGCCGGATCAAGAGCTACCAACTCTTTTTCCGAAGGTAACTGGCTTCAGC
AGAGCGCAGATACCAAATACTGTTCTTCTAGTGTAGCCGTAGTTAGGCCACCACTTCAAGAACTCTGTAG
CACCGCCTACATACCTCGCTCTGCTAATCCTGTTACCAGTGGCTGCTGCCAGTGGCGATAAGTCGTGTCT
TACCGGGTTGGACTCAAGACGATAGTTACCGGATAAGGCGCAGCGGTCGGGCTGAACGGGGGGTTCGTGC
ACACAGCCCAGCTTGGAGCGAACGACCTACACCGAACTGAGATACCTACAGCGTGAGCTATGAGAAAGCG
CCACGCTTCCCGAAGGGAGAAAGGCGGACAGGTATCCGGTAAGCGGCAGGGTCGGAACAGGAGAGCGCAC
GAGGGAGCTTCCAGGGGGAAACGCCTGGTATCTTTATAGTCCTGTCGGGTTTCGCCACCTCTGACTTGAG
CGTCGATTTTTGTGATGCTCGTCAGGGGGGCGGAGCCTATGGAAAAACGCCAGCAACGCGATCCCGCGAA
ATTAATACGACTCACTATAGGGAGACCACAACGGTTTCCCTCTAGAAATAATTTTGTTTAACTTTAAGAA
GGAGATATACATATGATCGAAGTAAAACACCTGAAAACGCTACAAGCGTTGCGGAACTGCGGCTCGCTCG
CAGCCGCTGCGGCGACGTTGCATCAGACGCAATCCGCCCTGTCTCACCAGTTTAGCGATCTGGAACAACG
CCTTGGCTTCCGGCTATTTGTGCGTAAGAGCCAGCCGCTACGCTTTACACCGCAGGGAGAAATCCTGTTG
CAACTGGCAAACCAGGTACTGCCGCAAATTAGCCAGGCCCTGCAAGCCTGCAATGAACCGCAGCAGACGC
GTCTGCGCATTGCCATTGAGTGCCATAGCTGTATTCAGTGGCTGACACCCGCGTTAGAAAATTTCCATAA
GAACTGGCCGCAGGTAGAGATGGATTTTAAATCGGGCGTGACATTTGACCCGCAGCCCGCCTTGCAACAG
GGAGAGCTGGATCTGGTAATGACGTCCGATATTCTGCCGCGCAGTGGCCTGCATTATTCGCCGATGTTCG
ACTATGAAGTGCGTCTGGTGTTAGCACCTGACCATCCACTGGCGGCGAAAACGCGAATTACACCGGAAGA
TCTCGCCAGCGAGACGCTATTAATTTATCCGGTGCAGCGTAGTCGACTGGATGTCTGGCGGCATTTTCTT
CAGCCGGCAGGCGTCAGCCCGTCACTGAAAAGCGTCGATAACACCTTATTGTTGATTCAGATGGTTGCCG
CGCGGATGGGTATTGCCGCGCTACCGCATTGGGTAGTAGAGAGTTTTGAGCGCCAGGGTCTGGTGGTGAC
CAAAACCCTGGGCGAAGGCTTGTGGAGCCGACTGTACGCCGCCGTGCGCGATGGCGAGCAGCGTCAGCCA
GTTACGGAAGCGTTTATTCGCTCAGCGCGCAATCACGCCTGCGATCATCTGCCGTTTGTGAAGAGCGCGG
AGCGACCCACTTACGATGCACCCACAGTGAGGCCAGGATCACCAGCGCGCCTGTAAGTCGACCGGCTGCT
AACAAAGCCCGAAAGGAAGCTGAGTTGGCTGCTGCCACCGCTGAGCAATAACTAGCATAACCACTTGGGG
CCTCTAAACGGGTCTTGAGGGGTTTTTTGCTGAAAGCCAATTCTGATTAGAAAAACTCATCGAGCATCAA
ATGAAACTGCAATTTATTCATATCAGGATTATCAATACCATATTTTTGAAAAAGCCGTTTCTGTAATGAA
GGAGAAAACTCACCGAGGCAGTTCCATAGGATGGCAAGATCCTGGTATCGGTCTGCGATTCCGACTCGTC
CAACATCAATACAACCTATTAATTTCCCCTCGTCAAAAATAAGGTTATCAAGTGAGAAATCACCATGAGT
GACGACTGAATCCGGTGAGAATGGCAAAAGCTTATGCATTTCTTTCCAGACTTGTTCAACAGGCCAGCCA
TTACGCTCGTCATCAAAATCACTCGCATCAACCAAACCGTTATTCATTCGTGATTGCGCCTGAGCGAGAC
GAAATACGCGATCGCTGTTAAAAGGACAATTACAAACAGGAATCGAATGCAACCGGCGCAGGAACACTGC
CAGCGCATCAACAATATTTTCACCTGAATCAGGATATTCTTCTAATACCTGGAATGCTGTTTTCCCGGGG
ATCGCAGTGGTGAGTAACCATGCATCATCAGGAGTACGGATAAAATGCTTGATGGTCGGAAGAGGCATAA
ATTCCGTCAGCCAGTTTAGTCTGACCATCTCATCTGTAACATCATTGGCAACGCTACCTTTGCCATGTTT
CAGAAACAACTCTGGCGCATCGGGCTTCCCATACAATCGATAGATTGTCGCACCTGATTGCCCGACATTA
TCGCGAGCCCATTTATACCCATATAAATCAGCATCCATGTTGGAATTTAATCGCGGCTTCGAGCAAGACG
TTTCCCGTTGAATATGGCTCATAACACCCCTTGTATTACTGTTTATGTAAGCAGACAGTTTTATTGTTCA
TGATGATATATTTTTATCTTGTGCAATGTAACATCAGAGATTTTGAGACACAACGTG
Features (pLannotate 1.2.2; 7 found; start..end, strand, type, name):
     17..605     +  rep_origin     ori: high-copy-number ColE1/pMB1/pBR322/pUC origin of replication
    633..651     +  promoter       T7 promoter: promoter for bacteriophage T7 RNA polymerase
    683..705     +  RBS            RBS: efficient ribosome binding site from bacteriophage T7 gene 10 (Olins and Rangwala, 1989)
    713..1663    +  CDS            metR: METR_ECOLI - Experimental evidence at protein level: Swiss-Prot protein existence level 1. Control of the last step in methionine biosynthesis; MetR is a positive activator of the metA, metE and metH genes. MetR is also a negative regulator of its own expression. Binds homocysteine as an inducer. From Escherichia coli (strain K12).
   1675..1724    +  CDS            SET1 (fragment): solubility-enhancement tag derived from T7 phage gene 10B
   1732..1779    +  terminator     T7 terminator: transcription terminator for bacteriophage T7 RNA polymerase
   1797..2612    -  CDS            KanR: aminoglycoside phosphotransferase; aph(3')-Ia; confers resistance to kanamycin in bacteria or G418 (Geneticin®) in eukaryotes
