[The description below was written by a language model from this plasmid's Addgene catalogue record and pLannotate feature annotations shown in this document.]
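Description:
pMetR is a small (about 2.7 kb) high-copy bacterial expression plasmid, recorded as built on a pUC18 backbone, that places the Escherichia coli metR gene under control of a bacteriophage T7 promoter. It replicates through a ColE1/pUC-type origin and is selected with kanamycin by an aminoglycoside phosphotransferase (KanR, aph(3')-Ia) cassette encoded on the opposite strand from the insert. The record lists Gibson assembly as the cloning method.

The expression cassette is compact and linear in logic: the T7 promoter is followed by the efficient ribosome binding site from T7 gene 10, the metR coding sequence, and a T7 terminator. Transcription therefore depends on T7 RNA polymerase being supplied, either by a suitable host strain or in a cell-free transcription-translation reaction. Between the end of metR and the terminator, the automated annotation also detects a short fragment resembling the SET1 solubility-enhancement tag derived from T7 gene 10B. It is only a partial match, and the record does not say whether it is fused to MetR, so it may simply be residual vector sequence.

MetR is a transcriptional regulator of methionine biosynthesis. It activates metA, metE and metH, represses its own expression, and binds homocysteine as an inducer. Consistent with the associated publication on a cell-free biosensor for hyperhomocysteinemia, this plasmid most likely supplies the homocysteine-responsive regulator in such a sensing system. It carries no reporter or MetR-responsive promoter itself, so these would have to come from a separate construct.
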