Addgene plasmid #216329: pMetR
Purpose: T7 promoter driving expression of metR
Depositing lab: Mark Styczynski. Depositing organization: Georgia Institute of Technology. Publication: A Cell-Free Biosensor for Assessment of Hyperhomocysteinemia. Piorino F, Johnson S, Styczynski MP. ACS Synth Biol. 2023 Aug 18;12(8):2487-2492. doi: 10.1021/acssynbio.3c00103. Epub 2023 Jul 17. PubMed 37459448.
Backbone
  Vector backbone: pUC18
  Vector type: Bacterial Expression
Growth in bacteria
  Bacterial resistance: Kanamycin, 50 μg/mL
  Growth temperature: 37°C
  Growth strain: DH5alpha
  Copy number: High Copy
Gene/Insert
  Gene/Insert name: MetR
  Species: Escherichia coli
  Cloning method: Gibson Cloning
Terms and licenses: Academic/Nonprofit Terms; Industry Terms
How to cite: pMetR was a gift from Mark Styczynski (Addgene plasmid # 216329 ; http://n2t.net/addgene:216329 ; RRID:Addgene_216329)
